>Addgene plasmid #207329 | Dox-SOScat | addgene full sequence | sequence record 413071 | Addgene NGS Result
GTGTCGTGAGGGGATCTGGAGCTCTCGAGAATTCTCACGCGTCAAGTGGAGCAAGGCAGGTGGACAGTGG
ATCCATGGTGAGCGAGCTGATTAAGGAGAACATGCCCATGAAGCTGTACATGGAGGGCACCGTGAACAAC
CACCACTTCAAGTGCACATCCGAGGGCGAAGGCAAGCCCTACGAGGGCACCCAGACCATGAGAATCAAGG
TCGTCGAGGGCGGCCCTCTCCCCTTCGCCTTCGACATCCTGGCTACCAGCTTCATGTACGGCAGCAGAAC
CTTCATCAAGCACCCTCCGGGCATCCCCGACTTCTTTAAGCAGTCCTTCCCTGAGGGCTTCACATGGGAG
AGAGTCACCACATACGAAGACGGGGGCGTGCTGACCGCTACCCAGGACACCAGCCTCCAGGACGGCTGCC
TCATCTACAACGTCAAGGTTAGAGGGGTGAACTTCCCAGCCAACGGCCCTGTGATGCAGAAGAAAACACT
CGGCTGGGAGGCCTCCACCGAGACGATGTACCCCGCTGACGGCGGCCTGGAAGGCGCATGTGACATGGCC
CTGAAGCTCGTGGGCGGGGGCCACCTGATCTGCAACCTTGAGACCACATACAGATCCAAGAAACCCGCTA
CGAACCTCAAGATGCCCGGCGTCTACAACGTGGACCACAGACTGGAAAGAATCAAGGAGGCCGACGATGA
GACCTACGTCGAGCAGCACGAGGTGGCTGTGGCCAGATACTCTACTGGTGGCGCTGGTGATGGAGGTAAA
GGAAGCGGAGCTACTAACTTCAGCCTGCTGAAGCAGGCTGGAGACGTGGAGGAGAACCCTGGACCTATGA
GCCGGCTGGACAAGAGCAAAGTGATCAACAGCGCCCTGGAACTGCTGAACGGCGTGGGCATCGAGGGCCT
GACCACCCGGAAGCTGGCCCAGAAACTGGGCGTGGAACAGCCCACCCTGTACTGGCACGTGAAGAACAAG
CGGGCCCTGCTGGACGCCCTGCCCATCGAGATGCTGGACCGGCACCACACCCACAGCTGCCCTCTGGAAG
GCGAGAGCTGGCAGGACTTCCTGCGGAACAACGCCAAGAGCTACAGATGCGCCCTGCTGAGCCACCGGGA
CGGCGCCAAAGTGCACCTGGGCACCAGACCCACCGAGAAGCAGTACGAGACACTGGAAAACCAGCTGGCC
TTCCTGTGCCAGCAGGGCTTCAGCCTGGAAAACGCCCTGTACGCCCTGAGCGCCGTGGGCCACTTCACCC
TGGGCTGCGTGCTGGAAGAACAGGAACACCAGGTCGCCAAAGAGGAAAGAGAGACACCCACCACCGACAG
CATGCCCCCCCTGCTGAAGCAGGCCATCGAGCTGTTCGACAGACAGGGCGCCGAGCCCGCCTTCCTGTTC
GGCCTGGAACTGATCATCTGCGGCCTCGAGAAGCAGCTGAAGTGCGAGAGCGGCGGACCCACCGACGCCC
TGGACGACTTCGACCTGGACATGCTGCCCGCCGATGCCCTGGATGATTTTGATCTGGATATGCTCCCTGC
TGACGCTCTCGATGACTTCGATCTCGATATGCTGCCAGGCTAGCCTGCAGGCGGCCGCAACTCCCACCTG
CAACATGCGTGACTGACTGAGGCCGCGACTCTAGAGTCGACCTGCAGGCATGCAAGCTTGATATCAAGCT
TATCGATAATCAACCTCTGGATTACAAAATTTGTGAAAGATTGACTGGTATTCTTAACTATGTTGCTCCT
TTTACGCTATGTGGATACGCTGCTTTAATGCCTTTGTATCATGCTATTGCTTCCCGTATGGCTTTCATTT
TCTCCTCCTTGTATAAATCCTGGTTGCTGTCTCTTTATGAGGAGTTGTGGCCCGTTGTCAGGCAACGTGG
CGTGGTGTGCACTGTGTTTGCTGACGCAACCCCCACTGGTTGGGGCATTGCCACCACCTGTCAGCTCCTT
TCCGGGACTTTCGCTTTCCCCCTCCCTATTGCCACGGCGGAACTCATCGCCGCCTGCCTTGCCCGCTGCT
GGACAGGGGCTCGGCTGTTGGGCACTGACAATTCCGTGGTGTTGTCGGGGAAATCATCGTCCTTTCCTTG
GCTGCTCGCCTGTGTTGCCACCTGGATTCTGCGCGGGACGTCCTTCTGCTACGTCCCTTCGGCCCTCAAT
CCAGCGGACCTTCCTTCCCGCGGCCTGCTGCCGGCTCTGCGGCCTCTTCCGCGTCTTCGCCTTCGCCCTC
AGACGAGTCGGATCTCCCTTTGGGCCGCCTCCCCGCATCGCCCGCCCCACGACCCGCAGCGCCCGACCGA
AAGGAGCGCACGACCCCATGCATCGATACTAGTTAAAAGTTTTGTTACTTTATAGAAGAAATTTTGAGTT
TTTGTTTTTTTTTAATAAATAAATAAACATAAATAAATTGTTTGTTGAATTTATTATTAGTATGTAAGTG
TAAATATAATAAAACTTAATATCTATTCAAATTAATAAATAAACCTCGATATACAGACCGATAAAACACA
TGCGTCAATTTTACGCATTATTATCTTTAACGTACGTCACAATATGATTATCTTTCTAGGGTTAATCTAG
TATACGCGTATGCGGCCGCTTAATTAATCCATGGCGCCTGATGCGGTATTTTCTCCTTACGCATCTGTGC
GGTATTTCACACCGCATATGGTGCACTCTCAGTACAATCTGCTCTGATGCCGCATAGTTAAGCCAGCCCC
GACACCCGCCAACACCCGCTGACGCGCCCTGACGGGCTTGTCTGCTCCCGGCATCCGCTTACAGACAAGC
TGTGACCGTCTCCGGGAGCTGCATGTGTCAGAGGTTTTCACCGTCATCACCGAAACGCGCGAGACGAAAG
GGCCTCGTGATACGCCTATTTTTATAGGTTAATGTCATGATAATAATGGTTTCTTAGACGTCAGGTGGCA
CTTTTCGGGGAAATGTGCGCGGAACCCCTATTTGTTTATTTTTCTAAATACATTCAAATATGTATCCGCT
CATGAGACAATAACCCTGATAAATGCTTCAATAATATTGAAAAAGGAAGAGTATGAGTATTCAACATTTC
CGTGTCGCCCTTATTCCCTTTTTTGCGGCATTTTGCCTTCCTGTTTTTGCTCACCCAGAAACGCTGGTGA
AAGTAAAAGATGCTGAAGATCAGTTGGGTGCACGAGTGGGTTACATCGAACTGGATCTCAACAGCGGTAA
GATCCTTGAGAGTTTTCGCCCCGAAGAACGTTTTCCAATGATGAGCACTTTTAAAGTTCTGCTATGTGGC
GCGGTATTATCCCGTATTGACGCCGGGCAAGAGCAACTCGGTCGCCGCATACACTATTCTCAGAATGACT
TGGTTGAGTACTCACCAGTCACAGAAAAGCATCTTACGGATGGCATGACAGTAAGAGAATTATGCAGTGC
TGCCATAACCATGAGTGATAACACTGCGGCCAACTTACTTCTGACAACGATCGGAGGACCGAAGGAGCTA
ACCGCTTTTTTGCACAACATGGGGGATCATGTAACTCGCCTTGATCGTTGGGAACCGGAGCTGAATGAAG
CCATACCAAACGACGAGCGTGACACCACGATGCCTGTAGCAATGGCAACAACGTTGCGCAAACTATTAAC
TGGCGAACTACTTACTCTAGCTTCCCGGCAACAATTAATAGACTGGATGGAGGCGGATAAAGTTGCAGGA
CCACTTCTGCGCTCGGCCCTTCCGGCTGGCTGGTTTATTGCTGATAAATCTGGAGCCGGTGAGCGTGGGT
CTCGCGGTATCATTGCAGCACTGGGGCCAGATGGTAAGCCCTCCCGTATCGTAGTTATCTACACGACGGG
GAGTCAGGCAACTATGGATGAACGAAATAGACAGATCGCTGAGATAGGTGCCTCACTGATTAAGCATTGG
TAACTGTCAGACCAAGTTTACTCATATATACTTTAGATTGATTTAAAACTTCATTTTTAATTTAAAAGGA
TCTAGGTGAAGATCCTTTTTGATAATCTCATGACCAAAATCCCTTAACGTGAGTTTTCGTTCCACTGAGC
GTCAGACCCCGTAGAAAAGATCAAAGGATCTTCTTGAGATCCTTTTTTTCTGCGCGTAATCTGCTGCTTG
CAAACAAAAAAACCACCGCTACCAGCGGTGGTTTGTTTGCCGGATCAAGAGCTACCAACTCTTTTTCCGA
AGGTAACTGGCTTCAGCAGAGCGCAGATACCAAATACTGTTCTTCTAGTGTAGCCGTAGTTAGGCCACCA
CTTCAAGAACTCTGTAGCACCGCCTACATACCTCGCTCTGCTAATCCTGTTACCAGTGGCTGCTGCCAGT
GGCGATAAGTCGTGTCTTACCGGGTTGGACTCAAGACGATAGTTACCGGATAAGGCGCAGCGGTCGGGCT
GAACGGGGGGTTCGTGCACACAGCCCAGCTTGGAGCGAACGACCTACACCGAACTGAGATACCTACAGCG
TGAGCTATGAGAAAGCGCCACGCTTCCCGAAGGGAGAAAGGCGGACAGGTATCCGGTAAGCGGCAGGGTC
GGAACAGGAGAGCGCACGAGGGAGCTTCCAGGGGGAAACGCCTGGTATCTTTATAGTCCTGTCGGGTTTC
GCCACCTCTGACTTGAGCGTCGATTTTTGTGATGCTCGTCAGGGGGGCGGAGCCTATGGAAAAACGCCAG
CAACGCGGCCTTTTTACGGTTCCTGGCCTTTTGCTGGCCTTTTGCTCACATGTTCTTTCCTGCGTTATCC
CCTGATTCTGTGGATAACCGTATTACCGCCTTTGAGTGAGCTGATACCGCTCGCCGCAGCCGAACGACCG
AGCGCAGCGAGTCAGTGAGCGAGGAAGCGGAAGAGCGCCCAATACGCAAACCGCCTCTCCCCGCGCGTTG
GCCGATTCATTAATGCAGCTGGCACGACAGGTTTCCCGACTGGAAAGCGGGCAGTGATCGCAACGCAATT
AATGTGAGTTAGCTCACTCATTAGGCACCCCAGGCTTTACACTTTATGCTTCCGGCTCGTATGTTGTGTG
GAATTGTGAGCGGATAACAATTTCACACAGGAAACAGCTATGACCATGATTACGCCGGGGCGCGCCATTC
TAGATTAACCCTAGAAAGATAGTCTGCGTAAAATTGACGCATGCATTCTTGAAATATTGCTCTCTCTTTC
TAAATAGCGCGAATCCGTCGCTGTGCATTTAGGACATCTCAGTCGCCGCTTGGAGCTCCCGTGAGGCGTG
CTTGTCAATGCGGTAAGTGTCACTGATTTTGAACTATAACGACCGCGTGAGTCAAAATGACGCATGATTA
TCTTTTACGTGACTTTTAAGATTTAACTCATACGATAATTATATTGTTATTTCATGTTCTACTTACGTGA
TAACTTATTATATATATATTTTCTTGTTATAGATATCAACTAGAATGCTAGCATGGGCCCAGATCTCCGA
GGGGACCCGACAGGCCCGCAGGGACAGCAGAGATCCAGTTTGGATCGATCGATCACGAGACTAGCCTCGA
GAGTTGGCTTTACTCCCTATCAGTGATAGAGAACGTATGAAGAGTTTACTCCCTATCAGTGATAGAGAAC
GTATGCAGACTTTACTCCCTATCAGTGATAGAGAACGTATAAGGAGTTTACTCCCTATCAGTGATAGAGA
ACGTATGACCAGTTTACTCCCTATCAGTGATAGAGAACGTATCTACAGTTTACTCCCTATCAGTGATAGA
GAACGTATATCCAGTTTACTCCCTATCAGTGATAGAGAACGTATAAGCTTTAGGCGTGTACGGTGGGCGC
CTATAAAAGCAGAGCTCGTTTAGTGAACCGTCAGATCGCCTGGAGCAATTCCACAACACTTTTGTCTTAT
ACCAACTTTCCGTACCACTTCCTACCCTCGTAAACCGGTTCGTCGACTAGTCCAGTGTGGTGGAATTCTG
CAGATATCAACAAGTTTGTACAAAAAAGCAGGCTCCACCATGGGTTCCTCCAAATCCAAGCCCAAGGACG
CATCTCAGCGACGTCGCATGAGCGAGCTGATTAAGGAGAACATGCACATGAAGCTGTACATGGAGGGCAC
CGTGGACAACCATCACTTCAAGTGCACATCCGAGGGCGAAGGCAAGCCCTACGAGGGCACCCAGACCATG
AGAATCAAGGTGGTCGAGGGCGGCCCTCTCCCCTTCGCCTTCGACATCCTGGCTACTAGCTTCCTCTACG
GCAGCAAGACCTTCATCAACCACACCCAGGGCATCCCCGACTTCTTCAAGCAGTCCTTCCCTGAGGGCTT
CACATGGGAGAGAGTCACCACATACGAAGACGGGGGCGTGCTGACCGCTACCCAGGACACCAGCCTCCAG
GACGGCTGCCTCATCTACAACGTCAAGATCAGAGGGGTGAACTTCACATCCAACGGCCCTGTGATGCAGA
AGAAAACACTCGGCTGGGAGGCCTTCACCGAGACGCTGTACCCCGCTGACGGCGGCCTGGAAGGCAGAAA
CGACATGGCCCTGAAGCTCGTGGGCGGGAGCCATCTGATCGCAAACATCAAGACCACATATAGATCCAAG
AAACCCGCTAAGAACCTCAAGATGCCTGGCGTCTACTATGTGGACTACAGACTGGAAAGAATCAAGGAGG
CCAACAACGAGACCTACGTCGAGCAGCACGAGGTGGCAGTGGCCAGATACTGCGACCTCCCTAGCAAACT
GGGGCACAAGCTTAATAGTGCTGGTGGTGAATTCATGAGTGCTGGTGGTGAATTCATGCAACCACTGAGA
TTACCAAGTCCTGAAGTATATCGTTTTGTAGTAAAAGACTCTGAGGAAAACATTGTTTTTGAAGACAACT
TGCAAAGTAGAAGTGGCATCCCCATTATTAAAGGAGGAACTGTAGTGAAATTAATTGAAAGGTTAACATA
TCATATGTATGCAGATCCCAATTTTGTTCGTACTTTTCTTACCACATATCGTTCATTTTGTAAACCACAG
GAATTGCTGAGCTTACTGATTGAACGGTTTGAAATTCCAGAGCCAGAACCTACTGACGCAGACAAATTGG
CAATAGAGAAAGGCGAGCAGCCAATCAGTGCAGACCTTAAAAGATTTCGCAAGGAATATGTCCAACCAGT
ACAACTTAGGATCTTAAATGTATTTCGGCATTGGGTTGAACATCATTTTTATGACTTTGAAAGAGACTTG
GAATTGCTTGAAAGACTAGAATCCTTCATTTCAAGTGTAAGAGGGAAAGCTATGAAAAAATGGGTAGAGT
CAATTGCTAAGATCATCAGGAGGAAGAAGCAAGCTCAGGCAAACGGAGTAAGCCATAATATTACCTTTGA
AAGTCCACCTCCACCAATTGAATGGCATATCAGCAAACCAGGACAGTTTGAAACATTTGATCTCATGACA
CTTCATCCAATAGAAATTGCACGTCAGCTGACACTTTTGGAGTCTGATCTTTACAGGAAAGTTCAACCGT
CTGAACTTGTAGGGAGTGTGTGGACCAAAGAAGATAAAGAAATAAATTCTCCAAATTTATTAAAAATGAT
TCGCCATACCACAAATCTCACCCTCTGGTTTGAAAAATGCATTGTGGAAGCAGAAAATTTTGAAGAACGG
GTGGCAGTACTAAGTAGAATTATAGAAATTCTGCAAGTTTTTCAAGATTTGAATAATTTCAATGGCGTAT
TGGAGATAGTCAGTGCAGTAAATTCAGTGTCAGTATACAGACTAGACCATACCTTTGAGGCACTGCAGGA
AAGGAAAAGGAAAATTTTGGACGAAGCTGTGGAATTAAGTCAAGATCACTTTAAAAAATACCTAGTAAAA
CTTAAGTCAATCAATCCACCTTGTGTGCCTTTTTTTGGAATATATTTAACAAATATTCTGAAGACCGAAG
AAGGGAATAATGATTTTTTAAAAAAGAAAGGGAAAGATTTAATCAATTTCAGTAAGAGGAGGAAAGTAGC
TGAAATTACTGGAGAAATTCAGCAGTATCAGAATCAGCCTTACTGTTTACGGATAGAACCAGATATGAGG
AGATTCTTTGAAAACCTTAACCCCATGGGAAGTGCATCTGAAAAAGAGTTTACAGATTATTTGTTCAACA
AGTCACTAGAAATTGAACCTCGAAACTGCAAACAGCCACCTCGATTTCCTAGGAAATCAACTTTTTCCTT
AAAATCTCCTGGAATAAGGCCTAACACAGGCCGACATGGCTCTACCTGACCTGCAGGGGCCGCAACTCCC
ACCTGCAACATGCGTGACTGACTGAGGCCGCGACTCTAGAGTCGACCTGCAGGCATGCAAGCTTGATATC
AAGCTTATCGATAATCAACCTCTGGATTACAAAATTTGTGAAAGATTGACTGGTATTCTTAACTATGTTG
CTCCTTTTACGCTATGTGGATACGCTGCTTTAATGCCTTTGTATCATGCTATTGCTTCCCGTATGGCTTT
CATTTTCTCCTCCTTGTATAAATCCTGGTTGCTGTCTCTTTATGAGGAGTTGTGGCCCGTTGTCAGGCAA
CGTGGCGTGGTGTGCACTGTGTTTGCTGACGCAACCCCCACTGGTTGGGGCATTGCCACCACCTGTCAGC
TCCTTTCCGGGACTTTCGCTTTCCCCCTCCCTATTGCCACGGCGGAACTCATCGCCGCCTGCCTTGCCCG
CTGCTGGACAGGGGCTCGGCTGTTGGGCACTGACAATTCCGTGGTGTTGTCGGGGAAATCATCGTCCTTT
CCTTGGCTGCTCGCCTGTGTTGCCACCTGGATTCTGCGCGGGACGTCCTTCTGCTACGTCCCTTCGGCCC
TCAATCCAGCGGACCTTCCTTCCCGCGGCCTGCTGCCGGCTCTGCGGCCTCTTCCGCGTCTTCGCCTTCG
CCCTCAGACGAGTCGGATCTCCCTTTGGGCCGCCTCCCCGCATCGCCCGCCCCACGACCCGCAGCGCCCG
ACCGAAAGGAGCGCACGACCCCATGCATCGGGCTCCGGTGCCCGTCAGTGGGCAGAGCGCACATCGCCCA
CAGTCCCCGAGAAGTTGGGGGGAGGGGTCGGCAATTGAACCGGTGCCTAGAGAAGGTGGCGCGGGGTAAA
CTGGGAAAGTGATGTCGTGTACTGGCTCCGCCTTTTTCCCGAGGGTGGGGGAGAACCGTATATAAGTGCA
GGATCTCCCTATCAGTGATAGAGATCTCCCTATCAGTGATAGAGATCGTCGACGTTCTTTTTCGCAACGG
GTTTGCCGCCAGAACACAGGTAAGTGCCGTGTGTGGTTCCCGCGGGCCTGGCCTCTTTACGGGTTATGGC
CCTTGCGTGCCTTGAATTACTTCCACCTGGCTGCAGTACGTGATTCTTGATCCCGAGCTTCGGGTTGGAA
GTGGGTGGGAGAGTTCGAGGCCTTGCGCTTAAGGAGCCCCTTCGCCTCGTGCTTGAGTTGAGGCCTGGCC
TGGGCGCTGGGGCCGCCGCGTGCGAATCTGGTGGCACCTTCGCGCCTGTCTCGCTGCTTTCGATAAGTCT
CTAGCCATTTAAAATTTTTGATGACCTGCTGCGACGCTTTTTTTCTGGCAAGATAGTCTTGTAAATGCGG
GCCAAGATCTGCACACTGGTATTTCGGTTTTTGGGGCCGCGGGCGGCGACGGGGCCCGTGCGTCCCAGCG
CACATGTTCGGCGAGGCGGGGCCTGCGAGCGCGGCCACCGAGAATCGGACGGGGGTAGTCTCAAGCTGGC
CGGCCTGCTCTGGTGCCTGGCCTCGCGCCGCCGTGTATCGCCCCGCCCTGGGCGGCAAGGCTGGCCCGGT
CGGCACCAGTTGCGTGAGCGGAAAGATGGCCGCTTCCCGGCCCTGCTGCAGGGAGCTCAAAATGGAGGAC
GCGGCGCTCGGGAGAGCGGGCGGGTGAGTCACCCACACAAAGGAAAAGGGCCTTTCCGTCCTCAGCCGTC
GCTTCATGTGACTCCACGGAGTACCGGGCGCCGTCCAGGCACCTCGATTAGTTCTCGAGCTTTTGGAGTA
CGTCGTCTTTAGGTTGGGGGGAGGGGTTTTATGCGATGGAGTTTCCCCACACTGAGTGGGTGGAGACTGA
AGTTAGGCCAGCTTGGCACTTGATGTAATTCTCCTTGGAATTTGCCCTTTTTAAGTTTGGATCTTGGTTC
ATTCTCAAGCCTCAGACAGTGGTTCAAAGTTTTTTTCTTCCATTTCAG
Features (pLannotate 1.2.2; 27 found; start..end, strand, type, name):
     75..770     +  CDS            FusionRed: FusionRed is a basic (constitutively fluorescent) red fluorescent protein published in 2012, derived from Entacmaea quadricolor. It has low acid sensitivity.
    837..1454    +  CDS            tetR: TETR2_ECOLX - Experimental evidence at protein level: Swiss-Prot protein existence level 1. TetR is the repressor of the tetracycline resistance element; its N-terminal region forms a helix-turn-helix structure and binds DNA. Binding of tetracycline to TetR reduces the repressor affinity for the tetracycline resistance gene (tetA) promoter operator sites. From Escherichia coli.
   1639..1669    +  misc_feature   MCS (fragment): pUC18/19 multiple cloning site
   1670..1688    +  misc_feature   MCS (fragment): pBluescript multiple cloning site
   1688..2276    +  misc_feature   WPRE: woodchuck hepatitis virus posttranscriptional regulatory element
   2627..2726    -  misc_feature   bom (fragment): basis of mobility region from pBR322
   2828..2863    -  CDS            rop (fragment): Rop protein, which maintains plasmids at low copy number; rop
   2958..3062    +  promoter       AmpR promoter: bla
   3063..3923    +  CDS            AmpR: β-lactamase; bla; confers resistance to ampicillin, carbenicillin, and related antibiotics
   4094..4682    +  rep_origin     ori: high-copy-number ColE1/pMB1/pBR322/pUC origin of replication
   4865..4957    +  CDS            lacI (fragment): lac repressor; lacI; The lac repressor binds to the lac operator to inhibit transcription in E. coli. This inhibition can be relieved by adding lactose or isopropyl-β-D-thiogalactopyranoside (IPTG).
   4970..4991    +  protein_bind   CAP binding site: CAP binding activates transcription in the presence of cAMP. E. coli catabolite activator protein
   5006..5036    +  promoter       lac promoter: promoter for the E. coli lac operon
   5044..5060    +  protein_bind   lac operator: The lac repressor binds to the lac operator to inhibit transcription in E. coli. This inhibition can be relieved by adding lactose or isopropyl-β-D-thiogalactopyranoside (IPTG). lac repressor encoded by lacI
   5457..5478    +  CDS            Rev (fragment): human immunodeficiency virus 1 (HIV-1) Rev protein; rev; enhances nuclear export of unspliced and incompletely spliced viral mRNAs
   5539..5914    +  promoter       TRE3G promoter: 3rd-generation Tet-responsive promoter that can be activated by binding of Tet-On® 3G
   5960..5984    +  protein_bind   attB1: mutant version of attB; recombination site for the Gateway® BP reaction BP Clonase™
   6038..6736    +  CDS            TagBFP: TagBFP is a basic (constitutively fluorescent) blue fluorescent protein published in 2008, derived from Entacmaea quadricolor. It is reported to be a very rapidly-maturing monomer with very low acid sensitivity.
   6779..8236    +  CDS            SOS2 (fragment): SOS2_HUMAN - Experimental evidence at protein level: Swiss-Prot protein existence level 1. Promotes the exchange of Ras-bound GDP by GTP. From Homo sapiens (Human).
   8294..8324    +  misc_feature   MCS (fragment): pUC18/19 multiple cloning site
   8325..8343    +  misc_feature   MCS (fragment): pBluescript multiple cloning site
   8343..8931    +  misc_feature   WPRE: woodchuck hepatitis virus posttranscriptional regulatory element
   9010..9171    +  promoter       EF-1α core promoter (fragment): core promoter for human elongation factor EF-1α
   9176..9195    +  promoter       PLtetO-1 promoter (fragment): modified phage lambda PL promoter with tet operator sites (Lutz and Bujard, 1997)
   9197..9216    +  promoter       PLtetO-1 promoter (fragment): modified phage lambda PL promoter with tet operator sites (Lutz and Bujard, 1997)
   9222..9259    +  promoter       EF-1α core promoter (fragment): core promoter for human elongation factor EF-1α
   9260..10198   +  intron         EF-1α intron A: intron upstream of the start codon of human EF-1α
