[The description below was written by a language model from this plasmid's Addgene catalogue record and pLannotate feature annotations shown in this document.]
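Description:
Dox-SOScat is a roughly 10.2 kb PiggyBac transposon plasmid built for doxycycline-inducible expression of a membrane-targeted catalytic domain of the Ras guanine nucleotide exchange factor SOS. It is catalogued under "bacterial expression", but the regulatory elements are mammalian, and a PiggyBac backbone implies transposase-mediated genomic integration. The automated annotation does not mark the transposon terminal repeats. In E. coli the plasmid is maintained through a high-copy ColE1/pUC-type origin and selected with ampicillin via the bla gene. Remnants of lac regulatory sequences, rop/bom and a short HIV Rev fragment are backbone leftovers.

The inducible unit consists of a TRE3G Tet-responsive promoter followed by an attB1 Gateway scar, then an open reading frame in which TagBFP is fused upstream of a human SOS2 fragment (residues 593 to 1078, the catalytic domain), and finally a WPRE to enhance transcript stability and expression. The record states that an N-terminal myristoylation tag precedes BFP. This is not separately annotated, but it would anchor the fusion at the membrane, where SOScat can load Ras with GTP and drive Ras/Erk signalling, with blue fluorescence reporting expression.

A second cassette spans the plasmid's numbering origin. An EF-1α promoter with intron A, interrupted by tet operator-like fragments, leads into FusionRed and then a TetR-derived coding sequence with its own WPRE. This is presumably the Tet transactivator with a red marker for identifying integrants, although the record does not specify the transactivator version or how the two reading frames are linked. The associated publication used the construct to study how Erk and Akt signalling affect gastruloid patterning and morphogenesis.
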