Addgene plasmid #207329: Dox-SOScat
Purpose: PiggyBac vector backbone encoding doxycycline-inducible expression of membrane-localized catalytic domain of SOS (SOScat)
Depositing lab: Jared Toettcher. Depositing organization: Princeton University. Publication: Control of gastruloid patterning and morphogenesis by the Erk and Akt signaling pathways. Underhill EJ, Toettcher JE. Development. 2023 Aug 15;150(16):dev201663. doi: 10.1242/dev.201663. Epub 2023 Aug 17. PubMed 37590131.
Backbone
  Vector backbone: PiggyBac
  Backbone manufacturer: System Biosciences
  Backbone size w/o insert (bp): 3093
  Total vector size (bp): 10199
  Vector type: Bacterial Expression
Growth in bacteria
  Bacterial resistance: Ampicillin, 100 μg/mL
  Growth temperature: 37°C
  Growth strain: DH5alpha
  Copy number: Unknown
Gene/Insert
  Gene/Insert name: son of sevenless homolog 2 variant, catalytic domain (alt name: SOScat)
  Species: H. sapiens (human)
  Insert size (bp): 1461
  Mutation: range: 593 to 1078
  Promoter: Tet Response Element
  Tag / fusion protein: myristoylation tag - BFP (N terminal on insert)
  Cloning method: Gibson Cloning
  Sequencing primers: 5′ TCGTCGACTAGTCCAGTGTG; 3′ CCCACTGACGGGCACCGGAG
Terms and licenses: Academic/Nonprofit Terms; Industry Terms: Not Available to Industry
How to cite: Dox-SOScat was a gift from Jared Toettcher (Addgene plasmid # 207329 ; http://n2t.net/addgene:207329 ; RRID:Addgene_207329)
